Addgene plasmid #84014: pUB6_EZH2
Purpose: EZH2 minigene to test splicing event
Depositing lab: Robert Bradley. Depositing organization: Fred Hutchinson Cancer Center. Publication: SRSF2 Mutations Contribute to Myelodysplasia by Mutant-Specific Effects on Exon Recognition. Kim E, Ilagan JO, Liang Y, Daubner GM, Lee SC, Ramakrishnan A, Li Y, Chung YR, Micol JB, Murphy ME, Cho H, Kim MK, Zebari AS, Aumann S, Park CY, Buonamici S, Smith PG, Deeg HJ, Lobry C, Aifantis I, Modis Y, Allain FH, Halene S, Bradley RK, Abdel-Wahab O. Cancer Cell. 2015 May 11;27(5):617-30. doi: 10.1016/j.ccell.2015.04.006. PubMed 25965569.
Backbone
  Vector backbone: pUB6/V5-HisA
  Backbone manufacturer: Invitrogen
  Backbone size w/o insert (bp): 9268
  Vector type: Mammalian Expression
Growth in bacteria
  Bacterial resistance: Ampicillin, 100 μg/mL
  Growth temperature: 37°C
  Growth strain: DH5alpha
  Copy number: High Copy
Gene/Insert
  Gene/Insert name: EZH2
  Species: H. sapiens (human)
  Insert size (bp): 1811
  Entrez Gene: EZH2 (a.k.a. ENX-1, ENX1, EZH2b, KMT6, KMT6A, WVS, WVS2)
  Promoter: UB6
  Cloning method: Gateway Cloning
  Sequencing primers: 5′ TCAGTGTTAGACTAGTAAAT; 3′ TCGAAGGGCCCTCTAGACTC
Terms and licenses: Academic/Nonprofit Terms; Industry Terms: Not Available to Industry
How to cite: pUB6_EZH2 was a gift from Robert Bradley (Addgene plasmid # 84014 ; http://n2t.net/addgene:84014 ; RRID:Addgene_84014)
