[The description below was written by a language model from this plasmid's Addgene catalogue record and pLannotate feature annotations shown in this document.]
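Description:
pUB6_EZH2 is a mammalian expression plasmid built on the Invitrogen pUB6/V5-HisA backbone that carries a human EZH2 minigene for testing a splicing event. It is propagated in E. coli from a high-copy ColE1/pUC-type origin with ampicillin selection through the bla gene, and it also contains an f1 origin for single-stranded DNA production. For selection in mammalian cells, an SV40 early promoter combined with the bacterial EM7 promoter drives blasticidin S deaminase, followed by an SV40 polyadenylation signal. The short bleomycin-resistance, lacI and lac promoter/operator matches in the annotation appear to be backbone remnants rather than functional cassettes.

The payload sits downstream of the human ubiquitin C promoter, which gives constitutive transcription in a wide range of mammalian cells. The annotation finds two EZH2 coding fragments separated by roughly 1.5 kb of unannotated sequence. This fits a genomic minigene in which two flanking exons surround intronic sequence, possibly including an alternatively used exon, although the record does not specify which exons or which splicing event is represented. A V5 epitope tag and the bovine growth hormone polyadenylation signal from the backbone follow the insert; whether the tag is in frame with any spliced product is not stated. The associated publication concerns the effects of SRSF2 mutations on exon recognition in myelodysplasia, so the plasmid is presumably transfected into cells to compare how the minigene transcript is spliced in different splicing-factor backgrounds.

The catalogue figures (a 9,268 bp backbone plus a 1,811 bp insert) do not match the 7,274 nt depositor sequence, and no Gateway attachment sites are annotated despite the listed cloning method.
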