Features (pLannotate 1.2.2; 20 found; start..end, strand, type, name):
     18..1227    +  promoter       UbC promoter: human ubiquitin C promoter
   1273..1374    +  CDS            EZH2 (fragment): EZH2_HUMAN - Also known as KMT6. Experimental evidence at protein level: Swiss-Prot protein existence level 1. Polycomb group (PcG) protein. Catalytic subunit of the PRC2/EED-EZH2 complex, which methylates 'Lys-9' (H3K9me) and 'Lys-27' (H3K27me) of histone H3, leading to transcriptional repression of the affected target gene. Able to mono-, di- and trimethylate 'Lys-27' of histone H3 to form H3K27me1, H3K27me2 and H3K27me3, respectively. Displays a preference for substrates with less methylation, loses activity when progressively more methyl groups are incorporated into H3K27, H3K27me0 > H3K27
   2853..3044    +  CDS            EZH2 (fragment): EZH2_HUMAN - Also known as KMT6. Experimental evidence at protein level: Swiss-Prot protein existence level 1. Polycomb group (PcG) protein. Catalytic subunit of the PRC2/EED-EZH2 complex, which methylates 'Lys-9' (H3K9me) and 'Lys-27' (H3K27me) of histone H3, leading to transcriptional repression of the affected target gene. Able to mono-, di- and trimethylate 'Lys-27' of histone H3 to form H3K27me1, H3K27me2 and H3K27me3, respectively. Displays a preference for substrates with less methylation, loses activity when progressively more methyl groups are incorporated into H3K27, H3K27me0 > H3K27
   3138..3179    +  CDS            V5 tag: epitope tag from simian virus 5
   3235..3459    +  polyA_signal   bGH poly(A) signal: bovine growth hormone polyadenylation signal
   3463..3484    +  promoter       SV40 promoter (fragment): SV40 enhancer and early promoter
   3505..3933    +  rep_origin     f1 ori (sequence partly withheld): f1 bacteriophage origin of replication; arrow indicates direction of (+) strand synthesis
   3947..4277    +  promoter       SV40 promoter: SV40 enhancer and early promoter
   4325..4372    +  promoter       EM7 promoter: synthetic bacterial promoter&nbsp
   4391..4789    +  CDS            BSD: blasticidin S deaminase; Aspergillus terreus BSD; confers resistance to blasticidin
   4790..4817    +  CDS            BleoR (fragment): antibiotic-binding protein; Sh ble from Streptoalloteichus hindustanus; confers resistance to bleomycin, phleomycin, and Zeocin™
   4827..4952    +  CDS            ble (fragment): BLE_KLEPN - Experimental evidence at protein level: Swiss-Prot protein existence level 1. Binding protein with a strong affinity to the bleomycin family of antibiotics. Binds to CL990; an antimitotic-antibiotic compound. From Klebsiella pneumoniae.
   4947..5068    +  polyA_signal   SV40 poly(A) signal: SV40 polyadenylation signal
   5141..5157    -  protein_bind   lac operator: The lac repressor binds to the lac operator to inhibit transcription in E. coli. This inhibition can be relieved by adding lactose or isopropyl-β-D-thiogalactopyranoside (IPTG). lac repressor encoded by lacI
   5165..5195    -  promoter       lac promoter: promoter for the E. coli lac operon
   5210..5231    -  protein_bind   CAP binding site: CAP binding activates transcription in the presence of cAMP. E. coli catabolite activator protein
   5244..5336    -  CDS            lacI (fragment): lac repressor; lacI; The lac repressor binds to the lac operator to inhibit transcription in E. coli. This inhibition can be relieved by adding lactose or isopropyl-β-D-thiogalactopyranoside (IPTG).
   5519..6107    -  rep_origin     ori: high-copy-number ColE1/pMB1/pBR322/pUC origin of replication
   6278..7138    -  CDS            AmpR: β-lactamase; bla; confers resistance to ampicillin, carbenicillin, and related antibiotics
   7139..7243    -  promoter       AmpR promoter: bla
>Addgene plasmid #84014 | pUB6_EZH2 | depositor full sequence | sequence record 160532 | pUB6_EZH2 sequence 7274 bps
GACGGATCGGGAGATCTGGCCTCCGCGCCGGGTTTTGGCGCCTCCCGCGGGCGCCCCCCTCCTCACGGCG
AGCGCTGCCACGTCAGACGAAGGGCGCAGGAGCGTCCTGATCCTTCCGCCCGGACGCTCAGGACAGCGGC
CCGCTGCTCATAAGACTCGGCCTTAGAACCCCAGTATCAGCAGAAGGACATTTTAGGACGGGACTTGGGT
GACTCTAGGGCACTGGTTTTCTTTCCAGAGAGCGGAACAGGCGAGGAAAAGTAGTCCCTTCTCGGCGATT
CTGCGGAGGGATCTCCGTGGGGCGGTGAACGCCGATGATTATATAAGGACGCGCCGGGTGTGGCACAGCT
AGTTCCGTCGCAGCCGGGATTTGGGTCGCGGTTCTTGTTTGTGGATCGCTGTGATCGTCACTTGGTGAGT
AGCGGGCTGCTGGGCTGGCCGGGGCTTTCGTGGCCGCCGGGCCGCTCGGTGGGACGGAAGCGTGTGGAGA
GACCGCCAAGGGCTGTAGTCTGGGTCCGCGAGCAAGGTTGCCCTGAACTGGGGGTTGGGGGGAGCGCAGC
AAAATGGCGGCTGTTCCCGAGTCTTGAATGGAAGACGCTTGTGAGGCGGGCTGTGAGGTCGTTGAAACAA
GGTGGGGGGCATGGTGGGCGGCAAGAACCCAAGGTCTTGAGGCCTTCGCTAATGCGGGAAAGCTCTTATT
CGGGTGAGATGGGCTGGGGCACCATCTGGGGACCCTGACGTGAAGTTTGTCACTGACTGGAGAACTCGGT
TTGTCGTCTGTTGCGGGGGCGGCAGTTATGCGGTGCCGTTGGGCAGTGCACCCGTACCTTTGGGAGCGCG
CGCCCTCGTCGTGTCGTGACGTCACCCGTTCTGTTGGCTTATAATGCAGGGTGGGGCCACCTGCCGGTAG
GTGTGCGGTAGGCTTTTCTCCGTCGCAGGACGCAGGGTTCGGGCCTAGGGTAGGCTCTCCTGAATCGACA
GGCGCCGGACCTCTGGTGAGGGGAGGGATAAGTGAGGCGTCAGTTTCTTTGGTCGGTTTTATGTACCTAT
CTTCTTAAGTAGCTGAAGCTCCGGTTTTGAACTATGCGCTCGGGGTTGGCGAGTGTGTTTTGTGAAGTTT
TTTAGGCACCTTTTGAAATGTAATCATTTGGGTCAATATGTAATTTTCAGTGTTAGACTAGTAAATTGTC
CGCTAAATTCTGGCCGTTTTTGGCTTTTTTGTTAGACGAAGCTTGGTACCGAGCTCGGATCCACTAGTCC
AGTGTGGTGGAATTCTGCAGATCTTTTCATGCAACACCCAACACTTATAAGCGGAAGAACACAGAAACAG
CTCTAGACAACAAACCTTGTGGACCACAGTGTTACCAGCATTTGGTAAGACTTAGTGCCTAATTATTGCA
GAGGGTACTTGAGAGGACTTTGCACTTTGGTGGAGGTGATCAAGTCAGCGTTAATGTTGTCTGCACCCAT
GCTGTTATGGGCCATATGATAGACAGAGCTTTCTCACCCATGCTGTTTCTTCCATAGCTCATGTACTGCA
CATTTTAGTCCTTCATTAATGTGGTATTATTCTTTTTAAAATCTGTGTTATCTCTTCAGCAACATTTCAA
GGTCTTTAGGATCAAGGACTTTTATGCCTTCCACAAAGTCTATGAGAGTTGCAAGGCACAGATAGTCCGC
TTAGAAAGCAGGCATGCAGTAATCATACGCAGTAGATCCCAAGCCCCTCTCATAGCCATATCCCTCTACT
TGAGTTTTAGATGCACTGTCATTTCAGCTATGTGATAGGTTCCACAGATTTTTTTTTTTTAAATGATGGA
GAACAGGTAAGGGGTTAGGAAAATATGAGGTAGAAAAGTTGTTTTTACGGGTACTCTCTTATTTTTACCA
TTTCCCCTCTTTGAACCAAGCCACTCCTACCTAGGAACTAAATGGGTATATATTGCCTGTTGGATTTTGG
ACAGAAGATTCATTGAATGGCACCTGCAGAAGGTATCCTATTTTTAAGCAATTTGGTTTTTGTAGAATGA
AGTATAAAACTGTTGGCTGCTGTCAAACTTCTCCCTTCTATTTCCACTAAAAAAATGGAATTCTTGAGCA
CTTGTTTTATAATATTCTTTACAAGGCAGAATTTTGTTTGGCTCATCTAAAATGTTTCTGTGGTCTCTAT
AAACCATGCTCTTACCATTGTTTTATACTTTGAGACTGGATTATTGTACTTCATAATGCAAGATGTAACC
CTCACAGTCTTATTCCTGAAGTTCCTTTCATGTCTTCCTGTGGCTGTGTATCCTTCACAGGAAAAAAAAA
AATGTTGGATGTTTTAATAGTAAGACAGGAAGTGACAAAGTCAAGCATGTTTGTGTTTTGTGTTCTTGTA
TAGTTGAAATATTAACACGAAGAGGTATGCATTATCTTAAACTCTGCATAGGTAGTCTGACTCCGTGCAC
ATTAGGTATATGATTCTTTTGTAAAGATTCACTTTTAAATAGACTGTATGTCCATAGAGATAATTACCTT
TATTACATGAAGTATATTTCATACTTTATCTTCTTATATTTTAACTTAATTATAACTAGCTAATATATTT
TACAAATTCACAATATAGAACTGTCTTGCCTGATTTTTGTACCATTCTAGGAATATATAGAACCCATATT
TCTCTTTCTGAAATTTTCAGACTATCAAAAGCATATCAAAACAAGTATATTAGACATGCAAATGATTATT
TGTGATAAATGGATAATGTGATACATTTTTTGACTAACCTGGCTTATATAGTATTTTTTTTTCTCTTCCA
TCAAAATGAGTTTTAGAACTTTGCCCTGATGTTGACATTTTTCATTTCGTAGGAGGGAGCAAAGGAGTTT
GCTGCTGCTCTCACCGCTGAGCGGATAAAGACCCCACCAAAACGTCCAGGAGGCCGCAGAAGAGGACGGC
TTCCCAATAACAGTAGCAGGCCCAGCACCCCCACCATTAATGTGCTGGAATCAAAGGATACAGACAGTGA
TAGGGAAGCAGGGACTGAAACGGGGGGAGAGAACAATGATAAAGAAGAAGAAGAGAAGAAAGATGAAACT
TCGAGCTCCTCTGATCCAGCACAGTGGCGGCCGCTCGAGTCTAGAGGGCCCTTCGAAGGTAAGCCTATCC
CTAACCCTCTCCTCGGTCTCGATTCTACGCGTACCGGTCATCATCACCATCACCATTGAGTTTAAACCCG
CTGATCAGCCTCGACTGTGCCTTCTAGTTGCCAGCCATCTGTTGTTTGCCCCTCCCCCGTGCCTTCCTTG
ACCCTGGAAGGTGCCACTCCCACTGTCCTTTCCTAATAAAATGAGGAAATTGCATCGCATTGTCTGAGTA
GGTGTCATTCTATTCTGGGGGGTGGGGTGGGGCAGGACAGCAAGGGGGAGGATTGGGAAGACAATAGCAG
GCATGCTGGGGATGCGGTGGGCTCTATGGCTTCTGAGGCGGAAAGAACCAGCTGGGGCTCTAGGGGGTAT
CCCC
[124 nt withheld, positions 3505-3628]
C
[32 nt withheld, positions 3630-3661]
CA
[57 nt withheld, positions 3664-3720]
A
[49 nt withheld, positions 3722-3770]
CCTTTGACGTTGGAGTCCACGTTCTTT
[37 nt withheld, positions 3798-3834]
ACCCTATCTCGGTCTATTCTTTTGATTTATAAGGGATTTTGGGGATTTCGGCCTATTGGTTAAAAAATGA
GCTGATTTAACAAAAATTTAACGCGAATTAATTCTGTGGAATGTGTGTCAGTTAGGGTGTGGAAAGTCCC
CAGGCTCCCCAGGCAGGCAGAAGTATGCAAAGCATGCATCTCAATTAGTCAGCAACCAGGTGTGGAAAGT
CCCCAGGCTCCCCAGCAGGCAGAAGTATGCAAAGCATGCATCTCAATTAGTCAGCAACCATAGTCCCGCC
CCTAACTCCGCCCATCCCGCCCCTAACTCCGCCCAGTTCCGCCCATTCTCCGCCCCATGGCTGACTAATT
TTTTTTATTTATGCAGAGGCCGAGGCCGCCTCTGCCTCTGAGCTATTCCAGAAGTAGTGAGGAGGCTTTT
TTGGAGGCCTAGGCTTTTGCAAAAAGCTCCCGGGAGCTTGTATATCCATTTTCGGATCTGATCAGCACGT
GTTGACAATTAATCATCGGCATAGTATATCGGCATAGTATAATACGACAAGGTGAGGAACTAAACCATGG
CCAAGCCTTTGTCTCAAGAAGAATCCACCCTCATTGAAAGAGCAACGGCTACAATCAACAGCATCCCCAT
CTCTGAAGACTACAGCGTCGCCAGCGCAGCTCTCTCTAGCGACGGCCGCATCTTCACTGGTGTCAATGTA
TATCATTTTACTGGGGGACCTTGTGCAGAACTCGTGGTGCTGGGCACTGCTGCTGCTGCGGCAGCTGGCA
ACCTGACTTGTATCGTCGCGATCGGAAATGAGAACAGGGGCATCTTGAGCCCCTGCGGACGGTGCCGACA
GGTGCTTCTCGATCTGCATCCTGGGATCAAAGCCATAGTGAAGGACAGTGATGGACAGCCGACGGCAGTT
GGGATTCGTGAATTGCTGCCCTCTGGTTATGTGTGGGAGGGCTAAGCACTTCGTGGCCGAGGAGCAGGAC
TGACACGTGCTACGAGATTTCGATTCCACCGCCGCCTTCTATGAAAGGTTGGGCTTCGGAATCGTTTTCC
GGGACGCCGGCTGGATGATCCTCCAGCGCGGGGATCTCATGCTGGAGTTCTTCGCCCACCCCAACTTGTT
TATTGCAGCTTATAATGGTTACAAATAAAGCAATAGCATCACAAATTTCACAAATAAAGCATTTTTTTCA
CTGCATTCTAGTTGTGGTTTGTCCAAACTCATCAATGTATCTTATCATGTCTGTATACCGTCGACCTCTA
GCTAGAGCTTGGCGTAATCATGGTCATAGCTGTTTCCTGTGTGAAATTGTTATCCGCTCACAATTCCACA
CAACATACGAGCCGGAAGCATAAAGTGTAAAGCCTGGGGTGCCTAATGAGTGAGCTAACTCACATTAATT
GCGTTGCGCTCACTGCCCGCTTTCCAGTCGGGAAACCTGTCGTGCCAGCTGCATTAATGAATCGGCCAAC
GCGCGGGGAGAGGCGGTTTGCGTATTGGGCGCTCTTCCGCTTCCTCGCTCACTGACTCGCTGCGCTCGGT
CGTTCGGCTGCGGCGAGCGGTATCAGCTCACTCAAAGGCGGTAATACGGTTATCCACAGAATCAGGGGAT
AACGCAGGAAAGAACATGTGAGCAAAAGGCCAGCAAAAGGCCAGGAACCGTAAAAAGGCCGCGTTGCTGG
CGTTTTTCCATAGGCTCCGCCCCCCTGACGAGCATCACAAAAATCGACGCTCAAGTCAGAGGTGGCGAAA
CCCGACAGGACTATAAAGATACCAGGCGTTTCCCCCTGGAAGCTCCCTCGTGCGCTCTCCTGTTCCGACC
CTGCCGCTTACCGGATACCTGTCCGCCTTTCTCCCTTCGGGAAGCGTGGCGCTTTCTCAATGCTCACGCT
GTAGGTATCTCAGTTCGGTGTAGGTCGTTCGCTCCAAGCTGGGCTGTGTGCACGAACCCCCCGTTCAGCC
CGACCGCTGCGCCTTATCCGGTAACTATCGTCTTGAGTCCAACCCGGTAAGACACGACTTATCGCCACTG
GCAGCAGCCACTGGTAACAGGATTAGCAGAGCGAGGTATGTAGGCGGTGCTACAGAGTTCTTGAAGTGGT
GGCCTAACTACGGCTACACTAGAAGGACAGTATTTGGTATCTGCGCTCTGCTGAAGCCAGTTACCTTCGG
AAAAAGAGTTGGTAGCTCTTGATCCGGCAAACAAACCACCGCTGGTAGCGGTGGTTTTTTTGTTTGCAAG
CAGCAGATTACGCGCAGAAAAAAAGGATCTCAAGAAGATCCTTTGATCTTTTCTACGGGGTCTGACGCTC
AGTGGAACGAAAACTCACGTTAAGGGATTTTGGTCATGAGATTATCAAAAAGGATCTTCACCTAGATCCT
TTTAAATTAAAAATGAAGTTTTAAATCAATCTAAAGTATATATGAGTAAACTTGGTCTGACAGTTACCAA
TGCTTAATCAGTGAGGCACCTATCTCAGCGATCTGTCTATTTCGTTCATCCATAGTTGCCTGACTCCCCG
TCGTGTAGATAACTACGATACGGGAGGGCTTACCATCTGGCCCCAGTGCTGCAATGATACCGCGAGACCC
ACGCTCACCGGCTCCAGATTTATCAGCAATAAACCAGCCAGCCGGAAGGGCCGAGCGCAGAAGTGGTCCT
GCAACTTTATCCGCCTCCATCCAGTCTATTAATTGTTGCCGGGAAGCTAGAGTAAGTAGTTCGCCAGTTA
ATAGTTTGCGCAACGTTGTTGCCATTGCTACAGGCATCGTGGTGTCACGCTCGTCGTTTGGTATGGCTTC
ATTCAGCTCCGGTTCCCAACGATCAAGGCGAGTTACATGATCCCCCATGTTGTGCAAAAAAGCGGTTAGC
TCCTTCGGTCCTCCGATCGTTGTCAGAAGTAAGTTGGCCGCAGTGTTATCACTCATGGTTATGGCAGCAC
TGCATAATTCTCTTACTGTCATGCCATCCGTAAGATGCTTTTCTGTGACTGGTGAGTACTCAACCAAGTC
ATTCTGAGAATAGTGTATGCGGCGACCGAGTTGCTCTTGCCCGGCGTCAATACGGGATAATACCGCGCCA
CATAGCAGAACTTTAAAAGTGCTCATCATTGGAAAACGTTCTTCGGGGCGAAAACTCTCAAGGATCTTAC
CGCTGTTGAGATCCAGTTCGATGTAACCCACTCGTGCACCCAACTGATCTTCAGCATCTTTTACTTTCAC
CAGCGTTTCTGGGTGAGCAAAAACAGGAAGGCAAAATGCCGCAAAAAAGGGAATAAGGGCGACACGGAAA
TGTTGAATACTCATACTCTTCCTTTTTCAATATTATTGAAGCATTTATCAGGGTTATTGTCTCATGAGCG
GATACATATTTGAATGTATTTAGAAAAATAAACAAATAGGGGTTCCGCGCACATTTCCCCGAAAAGTGCC
ACCTGACGTC
