>Addgene plasmid #84014 | pUB6_EZH2 | addgene partial sequence | sequence record 162691 | hUBCpro-F 5'-TGAAGCTCCGGTTTTGAACT-3'
ATGTAATCATTTGGGTCAATATGTAATTTTCAGTGTTAGACTAGTAAATTGTCCGCTAAATTCTGGCCGT
TTTTGGCTTTTTTGTTAGACGAAGCTTGGTACCGAGCTCGGATCCACTAGTCCAGTGTGGTGGAATTCTG
CAGATCTTTTCATGCAACACCCAACACTTATAAGCGGAAGAACACAGAAACAGCTCTAGACAACAAACCT
TGTGGACCACAGTGTTACCAGCATTTGGTAAGACTTAGTGCCTAATTATTGCAGAGGGTACTTGAGAGGA
CTTTGCACTTTGGTGGAGGTGATCAAGTCAGCGTTAATGTTGTCTGCACCCATGCTGTTATGGGCCATAT
GATAGACAGAGCTTTCTCACCCATGCTGTTTCTTCCATAGCTCATGTACTGCACATTTTAGTCCTTCATT
AATGTGGTATTATTCTTTTTAAAATCTGTGTTATCTCTTCAGCAACATTTCAAGGTCTTTAGGATCAAGG
ACTTTTATGCCTTCCACAAAGTCTATGAGAGTTGCAAGGCACAGATAGTCCGCTTAGAAAGCAGGCATGC
AGTAATCATACGCAGTAGATCCCAAGCCCCTCTCATAGCCATATCCCTCTACTTGAGTTTTAGATGCACT
GTCATTTCAGCTATGTGATAGGTTCCACAGATTTTTTTTTTTTAAATGATGGAGAACAGGTAAGGGGTTA
GGAAAATATGAGGTAGAAAAGTTGTTTTTACGGGTACTCTCTTATTTTTACCATTTCCCCTCTTTGAACC
AAGCCACTCCTACCTAGGA
