>Addgene plasmid #84014 | pUB6_EZH2 | addgene partial sequence | sequence record 162692 | BGH-rev 5'-TAGAAGGCACAGTCGAGG-3'
ATGGTGATGGTGATGATGACCGGTACGCGTAGAATCGAGACCGAGGAGAGGGTTAGGGATAGGCTTACCT
TCGAAGGGCCCTCTAGACTCGAGCGGCCGCCACTGTGCTGGATCAGAGGAGCTCGAAGTTTCATCTTTCT
TCTCTTCTTCTTCTTTATCATTGTTCTCTCCCCCCGTTTCAGTCCCTGCTTCCCTATCACTGTCTGTATC
CTTTGATTCCAGCACATTAATGGTGGGGGTGCTGGGCCTGCTACTGTTATTGGGAAGCCGTCCTCTTCTG
CGGCCTCCTGGACGTTTTGGTGGGGTCTTTATCCGCTCAGCGGTGAGAGCAGCAGCAAACTCCTTTGCTC
CCTCCTACGAAATGAAAAATGTCAACATCAGGGCAAAGTTCTAAAACTCATTTTGATGGAAGAGAAAAAA
AAATACTATATAAGCCAGGTTAGTCAAAAAATGTATCACATTATCCATTTATCACAAATAATCATTTGCA
TGTCTAATATACTTGTTTTGATATGCTTTTGATAGTCTGAAAATTTCAGAAAGAGAAATATGGGTTCTAT
ATATTCCTAGAATGGTACAAAAATCAGGCAAGACAGTTCTATATTGTGAATTTGTAAAATATATTAGCTA
GTTATAATTAAGTTAAAATATAAGAAGATAAAGTATGAAATATACTTCATGTAATAAAGGTAATTATCTC
TATGGACATACAGTCTATTTAAAAGTGAATCTTTACAAA
